Addgene plasmid #160765: pLKO.1B POLE1_2
Purpose: Suppress POLE1
Depositing lab: Richard Possemato. Depositing organization: NYU Grossman School of Medicine. Publication: Hyperactive CDK2 Activity in Basal-like Breast Cancer Imposes a Genome Integrity Liability that Can Be Exploited by Targeting DNA Polymerase epsilon. Sviderskiy VO, Blumenberg L, Gorodetsky E, Karakousi TR, Hirsh N, Alvarez SW, Terzi EM, Kaparos E, Whiten GC, Ssebyala S, Tonzi P, Mir H, Neel BG, Huang TT, Adams S, Ruggles KV, Possemato R. Mol Cell. 2020 Oct 28. pii: S1097-2765(20)30723-1. doi: 10.1016/j.molcel.2020.10.016. PubMed 33152268.
Backbone
  Vector backbone: pLKO.1B
  Backbone manufacturer: The RNAi Consortium
  Backbone size w/o insert (bp): 7466
  Vector type: Lentiviral
  Selectable markers: Blasticidin
Growth in bacteria
  Bacterial resistance: Ampicillin, 100 μg/mL
  Growth temperature: 37°C
  Growth strain: NEB Stable
  Copy number: High Copy
Gene/Insert
  Gene/Insert name: shPOLE1_2
  gRNA/shRNA sequence: GCTGACCAGTTGGACAACATT
  Species: H. sapiens (human)
  Cloning method: Restriction Enzyme; 5′ cloning site AgeI (unknown if destroyed); 3′ cloning site EcoRI (not destroyed)
  Sequencing primers: 5′ GCA TAT ACG ATA CAA GGC TGT TAG AG
Terms and licenses: Academic/Nonprofit Terms; Industry Terms: Not Available to Industry
How to cite: pLKO.1B POLE1_2 was a gift from Richard Possemato (Addgene plasmid # 160765 ; http://n2t.net/addgene:160765 ; RRID:Addgene_160765)
