[The description below was written by a language model from this plasmid's Addgene catalogue record and pLannotate feature annotations shown in this document.]
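Description:
pLKO.1B POLE1_2 is a third-generation-style, self-inactivating lentiviral shRNA vector built on pLKO.1B, a blasticidin-selectable version of the RNAi Consortium's pLKO.1 backbone. It is maintained in E. coli as a high-copy plasmid through a ColE1/pUC-type origin and selected with ampicillin via the β-lactamase gene. An f1 origin and remnants of the lac/lacZα region, along with T7 and T3 promoters, are carried over from the parental cloning vector. The annotated full sequence is 7,322 nt.

The payload is a short hairpin RNA directed against human POLE1, which encodes the catalytic subunit of DNA polymerase epsilon. It was cloned between the AgeI and EcoRI sites immediately downstream of the human U6 promoter, so RNA polymerase III transcribes the hairpin for processing into a silencing siRNA. The hairpin itself is not annotated in the feature table but would lie in the gap between the U6 promoter and the cPPT/CTS. A separate human PGK promoter drives the blasticidin S deaminase gene, allowing selection of transduced mammalian cells, and a WPRE follows to enhance transcript expression.

The viral genome is expressed from an RSV promoter fused to a truncated HIV-1 5' LTR. It contains the Ψ packaging signal with a partial gag sequence, the RRE for Rev-dependent nuclear export and the cPPT/CTS, and it ends in a ΔU3 3' LTR that inactivates LTR promoter activity after integration. An SV40 poly(A) signal and SV40 origin lie outside the LTRs. The viral proteins are not encoded, so packaging functions must be supplied in trans. The stated purpose is stable suppression of POLE1 in human cells, and the associated study examined DNA polymerase epsilon as a vulnerability in basal-like breast cancer.
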