Features (pLannotate 1.2.2; 26 found; start..end, strand, type, name):
      1..241     +  promoter       U6 promoter: RNA polymerase III promoter for human U6 snRNA
    346..463     +  misc_feature   cPPT/CTS: central polypurine tract and central termination sequence of HIV-1
    522..1022    +  promoter       hPGK promoter: human phosphoglycerate kinase 1 promoter
   1034..1429    +  CDS            BSD: blasticidin S deaminase; Aspergillus terreus BSD; confers resistance to blasticidin
   1463..2051    +  misc_feature   WPRE: woodchuck hepatitis virus posttranscriptional regulatory element
   2102..2121    +  misc_feature   cPPT/CTS (fragment): central polypurine tract and central termination sequence of HIV-1
   2123..2356    +  LTR            3' LTR (ΔU3): self-inactivating 3' long terminal repeat (LTR) from HIV-1
   2434..2555    +  polyA_signal   SV40 poly(A) signal: SV40 polyadenylation signal
   2595..2730    +  rep_origin     SV40 ori: SV40 origin of replication
   2751..2769    -  promoter       T7 promoter: promoter for bacteriophage T7 RNA polymerase
   2777..2932    +  CDS            lacZα (fragment): LacZα fragment of β-galactosidase; lacZ fragment
   2937..3365    +  rep_origin     f1 ori (sequence partly withheld): f1 bacteriophage origin of replication; arrow indicates direction of (+) strand synthesis
   3418..3522    +  promoter       AmpR promoter: bla
   3523..4383    +  CDS            AmpR: β-lactamase; bla; confers resistance to ampicillin, carbenicillin, and related antibiotics
   4554..5142    +  rep_origin     ori: high-copy-number ColE1/pMB1/pBR322/pUC origin of replication
   5325..5417    +  CDS            lacI (fragment): lac repressor; lacI; The lac repressor binds to the lac operator to inhibit transcription in E. coli. This inhibition can be relieved by adding lactose or isopropyl-β-D-thiogalactopyranoside (IPTG).
   5430..5451    +  protein_bind   CAP binding site: CAP binding activates transcription in the presence of cAMP. E. coli catabolite activator protein
   5466..5496    +  promoter       lac promoter: promoter for the E. coli lac operon
   5504..5520    +  protein_bind   lac operator: The lac repressor binds to the lac operator to inhibit transcription in E. coli. This inhibition can be relieved by adding lactose or isopropyl-β-D-thiogalactopyranoside (IPTG). lac repressor encoded by lacI
   5565..5583    +  promoter       T3 promoter: promoter for bacteriophage T3 RNA polymerase
   5611..5837    +  promoter       RSV promoter: Rous sarcoma virus enhancer/promoter
   5838..6018    +  LTR            5' LTR (truncated): truncated 5' long terminal repeat (LTR) from HIV-1
   6065..6190    +  misc_feature   HIV-1 Ψ: packaging signal of human immunodeficiency virus type 1
   6174..6537    +  CDS            HIV-1 gag (fragment): gag protein from human immunodeficiency virus 1; gag
   6683..6916    +  misc_feature   RRE: The Rev response element (RRE) of HIV-1 allows for Rev-dependent mRNA export from the nucleus to the cytoplasm.
   7293..7319    +  CDS            Rev (fragment): human immunodeficiency virus 1 (HIV-1) Rev protein; rev; enhances nuclear export of unspliced and incompletely spliced viral mRNAs
>Addgene plasmid #160765 | pLKO.1B POLE1_2 | addgene full sequence | sequence record 315540 | Addgene NGS Result
GAGGGCCTATTTCCCATGATTCCTTCATATTTGCATATACGATACAAGGCTGTTAGAGAGATAATTAGAA
TTAATTTGACTGTAAACACAAAGATATTAGTACAAAATACGTGACGTAGAAAGTAATAATTTCTTGGGTA
GTTTGCAGTTTTAAAATTATGTTTTAAAATGGACTATCATATGCTTACCGTAACTTGAAAGTATTTCGAT
TTCTTGGCTTTATATATCTTGTGGAAAGGACGAGGTACCGGGCTGACCAGTTGGACAACATTCTCGAGAA
TGTTGTCCAACTGGTCAGCTTTTTGAATTCTAGATCTTGAGACAAATGGCAGTATTCATCCACAATTTTA
AAAGAAAAGGGGGGATTGGGGGGTACAGTGCAGGGGAAAGAATAGTAGACATAATAGCAACAGACATACA
AACTAAAGAATTACAAAAACAAATTACAAAAATTCAAAATTTTCGGGTTTATTACAGGGACAGCAGAGAT
CCACTTTGGCGCCGGCTCGAGGGGGCCCGGGTTGCGCCTTTTCCAAGGCAGCCCTGGGTTTGCGCAGGGA
CGCGGCTGCTCTGGGCGTGGTTCCGGGAAACGCAGCGGCGCCGACCCTGGGTCTCGCACATTCTTCACGT
CCGTTCGCAGCGTCACCCGGATCTTCGCCGCTACCCTTGTGGGCCCCCCGGCGACGCTTCCTGCTCCGCC
CCTAAGTCGGGAAGGTTCCTTGCGGTTCGCGGCGTGCCGGACGTGACAAACGGAAGCCGCACGTCTCACT
AGTACCCTCGCAGACGGACAGCGCCAGGGAGCAATGGCAGCGCGCCGACCGCGATGGGCTGTGGCCAATA
GCGGCTGCTCAGCAGGGCGCGCCGAGAGCAGCGGCCGGGAAGGGGCGGTGCGGGAGGCGGGGTGTGGGGC
GGTAGTGTGGGCCCTGTTCCTGCCCGCGCGGTGTTCCGCATTCTGCAAGCCTCCGGAGCGCACGTCGGCA
GTCGGCTCCCTCGTTGACCGAATCACCGACCTCTCTCCCCAGGGGGATCCACCATGGCCAAGCCTTTGTC
TCAAGAAGAATCCACCCTCATTGAAAGAGCAACGGCTACAATCAACAGCATCCCCATCTCTGAAGACTAC
AGCGTCGCCAGCGCAGCTCTCTCTAGCGACGGCCGCATCTTCACTGGTGTCAATGTATATCATTTTACTG
GGGGACCTTGTGCAGAACTCGTGGTGCTGGGCACTGCTGCTGCTGCGGCAGCTGGCAACCTGACTTGTAT
CGTCGCGATCGGAAATGAGAACAGGGGCATCTTGAGCCCCTGCGGACGGTGCCGACAGGTGCTTCTCGAT
CTGCATCCTGGGATCAAAGCCATAGTGAAGGACAGTGATGGACAGCCGACGGCAGTTGGGATTCGTGAAT
TGCTGCCCTCTGGTTATGTGTGGGAGGGCCTGCAGCTGCAGTAGTAAACGCGTTAAGTCGACAATCAACC
TCTGGATTACAAAATTTGTGAAAGATTGACTGGTATTCTTAACTATGTTGCTCCTTTTACGCTATGTGGA
TACGCTGCTTTAATGCCTTTGTATCATGCTATTGCTTCCCGTATGGCTTTCATTTTCTCCTCCTTGTATA
AATCCTGGTTGCTGTCTCTTTATGAGGAGTTGTGGCCCGTTGTCAGGCAACGTGGCGTGGTGTGCACTGT
GTTTGCTGACGCAACCCCCACTGGTTGGGGCATTGCCACCACCTGTCAGCTCCTTTCCGGGACTTTCGCT
TTCCCCCTCCCTATTGCCACGGCGGAACTCATCGCCGCCTGCCTTGCCCGCTGCTGGACAGGGGCTCGGC
TGTTGGGCACTGACAATTCCGTGGTGTTGTCGGGGAAATCATCGTCCTTTCCTTGGCTGCTCGCCTGTGT
TGCCACCTGGATTCTGCGCGGGACGTCCTTCTGCTACGTCCCTTCGGCCCTCAATCCAGCGGACCTTCCT
TCCCGCGGCCTGCTGCCGGCTCTGCGGCCTCTTCCGCGTCTTCGCCTTCGCCCTCAGACGAGTCGGATCT
CCCTTTGGGCCGCCTCCCCGCGTCGACTTTAAGACCAATGACTTACAAGGCAGCTGTAGATCTTAGCCAC
TTTTTAAAAGAAAAGGGGGGACTGGAAGGGCTAATTCACTCCCAACGAAGACAAGATCTGCTTTTTGCTT
GTACTGGGTCTCTCTGGTTAGACCAGATCTGAGCCTGGGAGCTCTCTGGCTAACTAGGGAACCCACTGCT
TAAGCCTCAATAAAGCTTGCCTTGAGTGCTTCAAGTAGTGTGTGCCCGTCTGTTGTGTGACTCTGGTAAC
TAGAGATCCCTCAGACCCTTTTAGTCAGTGTGGAAAATCTCTAGCAGTACGTATAGTAGTTCATGTCATC
TTATTATTCAGTATTTATAACTTGCAAAGAAATGAATATCAGAGAGTGAGAGGAACTTGTTTATTGCAGC
TTATAATGGTTACAAATAAAGCAATAGCATCACAAATTTCACAAATAAAGCATTTTTTTCACTGCATTCT
AGTTGTGGTTTGTCCAAACTCATCAATGTATCTTATCATGTCTGGCTCTAGCTATCCCGCCCCTAACTCC
GCCCATCCCGCCCCTAACTCCGCCCAGTTCCGCCCATTCTCCGCCCCATGGCTGACTAATTTTTTTTATT
TATGCAGAGGCCGAGGCCGCCTCGGCCTCTGAGCTATTCCAGAAGTAGTGAGGAGGCTTTTTTGGAGGCC
TAGGGACGTACCCAATTCGCCCTATAGTGAGTCGTATTACGCGCGCTCACTGGCCGTCGTTTTACAACGT
CGTGACTGGGAAAACCCTGGCGTTACCCAACTTAATCGCCTTGCAGCACATCCCCCTTTCGCCAGCTGGC
GTAATAGCGAAGAGGCCCGCACCGATCGCCCTTCCCAACAGTTGCGCAGCCTGAATGGCGAATGGG
[124 nt withheld, positions 2937-3060]
C
[91 nt withheld, positions 3062-3152]
A
[49 nt withheld, positions 3154-3202]
CCTTTGACGTTGGAGTCCACGTTCTTT
[37 nt withheld, positions 3230-3266]
ACCCTATCTCGGTCTATTCTTTTGATTTATAAGGGATTTTGCCGATTTCGGCCTATTGGTTAAAAAATGA
GCTGATTTAACAAAAATTTAACGCGAATTTTAACAAAATATTAACGCTTACAATTTAGGTGGCACTTTTC
GGGGAAATGTGCGCGGAACCCCTATTTGTTTATTTTTCTAAATACATTCAAATATGTATCCGCTCATGAG
ACAATAACCCTGATAAATGCTTCAATAATATTGAAAAAGGAAGAGTATGAGTATTCAACATTTCCGTGTC
GCCCTTATTCCCTTTTTTGCGGCATTTTGCCTTCCTGTTTTTGCTCACCCAGAAACGCTGGTGAAAGTAA
AAGATGCTGAAGATCAGTTGGGTGCACGAGTGGGTTACATCGAACTGGATCTCAACAGCGGTAAGATCCT
TGAGAGTTTTCGCCCCGAAGAACGTTTTCCAATGATGAGCACTTTTAAAGTTCTGCTATGTGGCGCGGTA
TTATCCCGTATTGACGCCGGGCAAGAGCAACTCGGTCGCCGCATACACTATTCTCAGAATGACTTGGTTG
AGTACTCACCAGTCACAGAAAAGCATCTTACGGATGGCATGACAGTAAGAGAATTATGCAGTGCTGCCAT
AACCATGAGTGATAACACTGCGGCCAACTTACTTCTGACAACGATCGGAGGACCGAAGGAGCTAACCGCT
TTTTTGCACAACATGGGGGATCATGTAACTCGCCTTGATCGTTGGGAACCGGAGCTGAATGAAGCCATAC
CAAACGACGAGCGTGACACCACGATGCCTGTAGCAATGGCAACAACGTTGCGCAAACTATTAACTGGCGA
ACTACTTACTCTAGCTTCCCGGCAACAATTAATAGACTGGATGGAGGCGGATAAAGTTGCAGGACCACTT
CTGCGCTCGGCCCTTCCGGCTGGCTGGTTTATTGCTGATAAATCTGGAGCCGGTGAGCGTGGGTCTCGCG
GTATCATTGCAGCACTGGGGCCAGATGGTAAGCCCTCCCGTATCGTAGTTATCTACACGACGGGGAGTCA
GGCAACTATGGATGAACGAAATAGACAGATCGCTGAGATAGGTGCCTCACTGATTAAGCATTGGTAACTG
TCAGACCAAGTTTACTCATATATACTTTAGATTGATTTAAAACTTCATTTTTAATTTAAAAGGATCTAGG
TGAAGATCCTTTTTGATAATCTCATGACCAAAATCCCTTAACGTGAGTTTTCGTTCCACTGAGCGTCAGA
CCCCGTAGAAAAGATCAAAGGATCTTCTTGAGATCCTTTTTTTCTGCGCGTAATCTGCTGCTTGCAAACA
AAAAAACCACCGCTACCAGCGGTGGTTTGTTTGCCGGATCAAGAGCTACCAACTCTTTTTCCGAAGGTAA
CTGGCTTCAGCAGAGCGCAGATACCAAATACTGTTCTTCTAGTGTAGCCGTAGTTAGGCCACCACTTCAA
GAACTCTGTAGCACCGCCTACATACCTCGCTCTGCTAATCCTGTTACCAGTGGCTGCTGCCAGTGGCGAT
AAGTCGTGTCTTACCGGGTTGGACTCAAGACGATAGTTACCGGATAAGGCGCAGCGGTCGGGCTGAACGG
GGGGTTCGTGCACACAGCCCAGCTTGGAGCGAACGACCTACACCGAACTGAGATACCTACAGCGTGAGCT
ATGAGAAAGCGCCACGCTTCCCGAAGGGAGAAAGGCGGACAGGTATCCGGTAAGCGGCAGGGTCGGAACA
GGAGAGCGCACGAGGGAGCTTCCAGGGGGAAACGCCTGGTATCTTTATAGTCCTGTCGGGTTTCGCCACC
TCTGACTTGAGCGTCGATTTTTGTGATGCTCGTCAGGGGGGCGGAGCCTATGGAAAAACGCCAGCAACGC
GGCCTTTTTACGGTTCCTGGCCTTTTGCTGGCCTTTTGCTCACATGTTCTTTCCTGCGTTATCCCCTGAT
TCTGTGGATAACCGTATTACCGCCTTTGAGTGAGCTGATACCGCTCGCCGCAGCCGAACGACCGAGCGCA
GCGAGTCAGTGAGCGAGGAAGCGGAAGAGCGCCCAATACGCAAACCGCCTCTCCCCGCGCGTTGGCCGAT
TCATTAATGCAGCTGGCACGACAGGTTTCCCGACTGGAAAGCGGGCAGTGAGCGCAACGCAATTAATGTG
AGTTAGCTCACTCATTAGGCACCCCAGGCTTTACACTTTATGCTTCCGGCTCGTATGTTGTGTGGAATTG
TGAGCGGATAACAATTTCACACAGGAAACAGCTATGACCATGATTACGCCAAGCGCGCAATTAACCCTCA
CTAAAGGGAACAAAAGCTGGAGCTGCAAGCTTAATGTAGTCTTATGCAATACTCTTGTAGTCTTGCAACA
TGGTAACGATGAGTTAGCAACATGCCTTACAAGGAGAGAAAAAGCACCGTGCATGCCGATTGGTGGAAGT
AAGGTGGTACGATCGTGCCTTATTAGGAAGGCAACAGACGGGTCTGACATGGATTGGACGAACCACTGAA
TTGCCGCATTGCAGAGATATTGTATTTAAGTGCCTAGCTCGATACATAAACGGGTCTCTCTGGTTAGACC
AGATCTGAGCCTGGGAGCTCTCTGGCTAACTAGGGAACCCACTGCTTAAGCCTCAATAAAGCTTGCCTTG
AGTGCTTCAAGTAGTGTGTGCCCGTCTGTTGTGTGACTCTGGTAACTAGAGATCCCTCAGACCCTTTTAG
TCAGTGTGGAAAATCTCTAGCAGTGGCGCCCGAACAGGGACTTGAAAGCGAAAGGGAAACCAGAGGAGCT
CTCTCGACGCAGGACTCGGCTTGCTGAAGCGCGCACGGCAAGAGGCGAGGGGCGGCGACTGGTGAGTACG
CCAAAAATTTTGACTAGCGGAGGCTAGAAGGAGAGAGATGGGTGCGAGAGCGTCAGTATTAAGCGGGGGA
GAATTAGATCGCGATGGGAAAAAATTCGGTTAAGGCCAGGGGGAAAGAAAAAATATAAATTAAAACATAT
AGTATGGGCAAGCAGGGAGCTAGAACGATTCGCAGTTAATCCTGGCCTGTTAGAAACATCAGAAGGCTGT
AGACAAATACTGGGACAGCTACAACCATCCCTTCAGACAGGATCAGAAGAACTTAGATCATTATATAATA
CAGTAGCAACCCTCTATTGTGTGCATCAAAGGATAGAGATAAAAGACACCAAGGAAGCTTTAGACAAGAT
AGAGGAAGAGCAAAACAAAAGTAAGACCACCGCACAGCAAGCGGCCGCTGATCTTCAGACCTGGAGGAGG
AGATATGAGGGACAATTGGAGAAGTGAATTATATAAATATAAAGTAGTAAAAATTGAACCATTAGGAGTA
GCACCCACCAAGGCAAAGAGAAGAGTGGTGCAGAGAGAAAAAAGAGCAGTGGGAATAGGAGCTTTGTTCC
TTGGGTTCTTGGGAGCAGCAGGAAGCACTATGGGCGCAGCGTCAATGACGCTGACGGTACAGGCCAGACA
ATTATTGTCTGGTATAGTGCAGCAGCAGAACAATTTGCTGAGGGCTATTGAGGCGCAACAGCATCTGTTG
CAACTCACAGTCTGGGGCATCAAGCAGCTCCAGGCAAGAATCCTGGCTGTGGAAAGATACCTAAAGGATC
AACAGCTCCTGGGGATTTGGGGTTGCTCTGGAAAACTCATTTGCACCACTGCTGTGCCTTGGAATGCTAG
TTGGAGTAATAAATCTCTGGAACAGATTTGGAATCACACGACCTGGATGGAGTGGGACAGAGAAATTAAC
AATTACACAAGCTTAATACACTCCTTAATTGAAGAATCGCAAAACCAGCAAGAAAAGAATGAACAAGAAT
TATTGGAATTAGATAAATGGGCAAGTTTGTGGAATTGGTTTAACATAACAAATTGGCTGTGGTATATAAA
ATTATTCATAATGATAGTAGGAGGCTTGGTAGGTTTAAGAATAGTTTTTGCTGTACTTTCTATAGTGAAT
AGAGTTAGGCAGGGATATTCACCATTATCGTTTCAGACCCACCTCCCAACCCCGAGGGGACCCAGA
